Addgene plasmid #19989: PA-GFPmt
Depositing lab: Orian Shirihai. Depositing organization: Boston University Medical Campus. Publication: Tagging and tracking individual networks within a complex mitochondrial web with photoactivatable GFP. Twig G, Graf SA, Wikstrom JD, Mohamed H, Haigh SE, Elorza A, Deutsch M, Zurgil N, Reynolds N, Shirihai OS. Am J Physiol Cell Physiol. 2006 Jul . 291(1):C176-84. 10.1152/ajpcell.00348.2005 PubMed 16481372.
Backbone
  Vector backbone: pLVTCR
  Vector type: Lentiviral
Growth in bacteria
  Bacterial resistance: Ampicillin, 100 μg/mL
  Growth temperature: 37°C
  Growth strain: Stbl3
  Copy number: Low Copy
Gene/Insert
  Gene/Insert name: GFP (alt name: mito-PA-GFP)
  Cloning method: Restriction Enzyme
  Sequencing primers: 5′ unknown
Terms and licenses: Academic/Nonprofit Terms; Industry Terms: Not Available to Industry
How to cite: PA-GFPmt was a gift from Orian Shirihai (Addgene plasmid # 19989 ; http://n2t.net/addgene:19989 ; RRID:Addgene_19989)
