[The description below was written by a language model from this plasmid's Addgene catalogue record.]
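Description:
PA-GFPmt is a lentiviral transfer plasmid built on the pLVTCR backbone that carries a mitochondrially targeted, photoactivatable GFP (listed alternatively as mito-PA-GFP). It is propagated in bacteria under ampicillin selection and is recorded as a low-copy plasmid maintained in a recombination-deficient strain, a common choice for lentiviral vectors, whose repeated terminal sequences can rearrange during growth. The insert was introduced by restriction enzyme cloning. No feature table accompanies the entry, so the promoter driving the reporter, the specific mitochondrial targeting sequence, the details of the viral elements and any mammalian selection marker are not stated in the record.

Photoactivatable GFP is a GFP variant that is only weakly fluorescent under standard excitation until it is irradiated with short-wavelength light, after which its green fluorescence rises sharply. Directing this protein to mitochondria lets an investigator switch on fluorescence in a small, user-defined region of the mitochondrial population in a living cell and then follow where the activated signal spreads. Because the activated protein can diffuse only within a continuous compartment, the extent of its spread shows which mitochondria are connected to each other, and later dilution or transfer of signal reports on fusion events. In line with the associated publication title, the construct is intended for tagging and tracking individual mitochondrial networks within the wider mitochondrial web. The lentiviral format allows delivery to, and stable expression in, cell types that are hard to transfect.
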