>Addgene plasmid #19989 | PA-GFPmt | addgene partial sequence | sequence record 25718 | 19989 with GFP2(b)
GTTGTGGCTGTTGTAGTTGTACTCCAGCTTGTGCCCCAGGATGTTGCCGTCCTCCTTGAAGTCGATGCCC
TTCAGCTCGATGCGGTTCACCAGGGTGTCGCCCTCGAACTTCACCTCGGCGCGGGTCTTGTAGTTGCCGT
CGTCCTTGAAGAAGATGGTGCGCTCCTGGACGTAGCCTTCGGGCATGGCGGACTTGAAGAAGTCGTGCTG
CTTCATGTGGTCGGGGTAGCGGCTGAAGCACTGCACGCCGTAGCTGAAGGTGGTCACGAGGGTGGGCCAG
GGCACGGGCAGCTTGCCGGTGGTGCAGATGAACTTCAGGGTCAGCTTGCCGTAGGTGGCATCGCCCTCGC
CCTCGCCGGACACGCTGAACTTGTGGCCGTTTACGTCGCCGTCCAGCTCGACCAGGATGGGCACCACCCC
GGTGAACAGCTCCTCGCCCTTGCTCACCATGGTGGCGACCGGTGGATCCCGGTCTCGCACACCGGTGGCA
GCTGCACCCTGGAGCCTGGCGAACAGGGGATGTGCGGCGCGGGGTCCTGCCAGCACCCAGCACCTGCGGG
CCCCCGAGGAGGTGGCCCACTGCCCCACGCCGCCAGGCAGCCCGGATAGGGGCGCGGGAAAGCGGANGCC
CGAACCCGGCTTGTGGATCAGAGAGGTCCACGCGCGTACGAGCGGGGTCCATTCNNAANCCAGCCATATC
CGANAGGAGANNGNCNGGG
